>Addgene plasmid #13928 | RCAS (A) Flu cPitx2 (CT#704) | addgene partial sequence | sequence record 20183 | 13928 with RCAS-F
GGAAGAAGCTATTGGTATTGTGAAATACGCTTTTGTCTGTGTGCTGCAGGAGCTGAGCTGACTCTGCTGG
TGGCCTCGCGTACCACTGTGGCATCGATTCTAGACCACTGTGGCCAGGCGGTAGCTGGGACGTGCAGCCG
ACCACCATGGAGTCCAACTGCCGTAAACTTGTCTCAGCCTGCGTGCAGCTAGAGAAAGAGAAGAGCCAGC
AGGGCAAGAGCGAGGATGCGGGGCCCGAGGACCCCTCCAAGAAGAAGCGGCAGCGGCGGCAGCGGACGCA
CTTCACCAGCCAGCAGCTGCAGGAGCTGGAGGCCACCTTCCAGCGGAACCGCTACCCCGACATGTCCACC
CGCGAGGAGATCGCCGTCTGGACCAACCTCACCGAGGCCCGGGTTCGGGTTTGGTTCAAGAACCGCAGAG
CCAAATGGAGGAAGAGAGAGAGGAACCAGCAGGCCGAGCTGTGCAAGAACGGCTTCGGGCCGCAGTTCAA
TGGCCTGATGCAGCCCTACGACGACATGTACCCCGGGTACTCGTACAACAACTGGGCAGCCAAGGGCCTC
ACCTCCGCCTCCCTCTCCACCAAGAGCTTCCCCTTCTTCAACTCCATGAATGTCAACCCGCTGTCCTCCC
AGAGCATGTTCTCCCCTCCCAACTCCATCTCCTCCATGAGCATGTCCTCCAGCATGGTGCCCTCGGCGGT
CACCGGCGTGCCCGGCTCCGGCCTCAACAGCCTGAACAACTTGAACAACCTGAGCAACCCCTCCCTCAAC
TCGGCGGTGCCCACGCCGGCCTGTCCGTACGCCCCTCCGACGCCTCCATACGTTTATAGGGACACGTGTA
ACTCGAGCTTGTTCNGCCTGANAATNATAAAAAANCAAAACTCCACTTCNNTTTTTNGGNTACCCNAGCG
TGNAAAACCCCGGGTTCNAACTGAANCCCTGCCAATACCCNGGGAAAGGCCCGTTNTTTATTNCTTATAG
GGTTNCGGGG
