[The description below was written by a language model from this plasmid's Addgene catalogue record.]
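Description:
RCAS (A) Flu cPitx2 is a replication-competent avian retroviral expression construct built on the RCASBP(A) backbone (about 11.6 kb without insert), a Rous sarcoma virus–derived vector family in which the viral oncogene has been replaced by a ClaI cloning site. The "(A)" denotes the subgroup A envelope, which determines which avian cells the virus can enter. Because vectors of this type retain the viral structural and enzymatic genes, virus made in permissive chicken cells can spread through infected tissue, and the insert is generally expressed from the viral LTR through a spliced message. No feature table accompanies the record, so these elements are inferred from the named backbone rather than annotated. In bacteria the plasmid is maintained at low copy number under ampicillin selection.

The payload is the complete open reading frame of chicken Pitx2 (also called Ptx2), a homeodomain transcription factor, carrying a C-terminal triple HA ("Flu") epitope tag for detecting the virally expressed protein with anti-HA antibodies. According to the depositor's notes, the coding region was amplified by high-fidelity PCR, placed into a version of the pSlax13 shuttle vector that supplies the 3xHA tag, and sequence-verified. It was then moved as a ClaI fragment into RCAS, leaving ClaI sites intact on both sides of the insert. As both ends use the same enzyme, orientation is not evident from the cloning sites alone.

The associated publication concerns Pitx2 as a mediator of side-specific morphogenesis downstream of left-right asymmetric signals, which is consistent with using this virus to misexpress Pitx2 in chick embryos or avian cells.
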