Addgene plasmid #13928: RCAS (A) Flu cPitx2 (CT#704)
Depositing lab: Cliff Tabin. Depositing organization: Harvard Medical School. Publication: The transcription factor Pitx2 mediates situs-specific morphogenesis in response to left-right asymmetric signals. Logan M, Pagan-Westphal SM, Smith DM, Paganessi L, Tabin CJ. Cell. 1998 Aug 7. 94(3):307-17. 10.1016/S0092-8674(00)81474-9 PubMed 9708733.
Backbone
  Vector backbone: RCASBP(A)
  Backbone size w/o insert (bp): 11600
  Vector type: Retroviral ; avian expression
Growth in bacteria
  Bacterial resistance: Ampicillin, 100 μg/mL
  Growth temperature: 37°C
  Growth strain: DH5alpha
  Copy number: Low Copy
Gene/Insert
  Gene/Insert name: pitx2 (alt name: Ptx2)
  Species: G. gallus (chicken)
  Entrez Gene: PITX2
  Tag / fusion protein: Flu (3xHA) (C terminal on insert)
  Cloning method: Restriction Enzyme; 5′ cloning site ClaI (not destroyed); 3′ cloning site ClaI (not destroyed)
  Sequencing primers: 5′ RCAS-F
Terms and licenses: Academic/Nonprofit Terms; Industry Terms: Not Available to Industry
Depositor comments: The entire open reading frame of cPitx2 was generated by high fidelity PCR and cloned into a version of pSlax13 containing a triple HA (Flu) tag (Laufer et al., 1997). The sequence of the PCR-generated insert was confirmed by sequencing. A ClaI fragment containing the cPitx2-Flu sequence was cloned into the RCAS retroviral vector.
How to cite: RCAS (A) Flu cPitx2 (CT#704) was a gift from Cliff Tabin (Addgene plasmid # 13928 ; http://n2t.net/addgene:13928 ; RRID:Addgene_13928)
